Addgene plasmid #186962: canxTM-mEmerald (cytosolic)
Purpose: Expresses mEmerald connected with the C-terminus of Calnexin transmembrane domain.
Depositing lab: Ke Xu. Depositing organization: University of California, Berkeley. Publication: The endoplasmic reticulum adopts two distinct tubule forms. Wang B, Zhao Z, Xiong M, Yan R, Xu K. Proc Natl Acad Sci U S A. 2022 May 3;119(18):e2117559119. doi: 10.1073/pnas.2117559119. Epub 2022 Apr 26. PubMed 35471903.
Backbone
  Vector backbone: pcDNA3.1
  Backbone size w/o insert (bp): 5345
  Total vector size (bp): 6521
  Vector type: Mammalian Expression
  Selectable markers: Neomycin (select with G418)
Growth in bacteria
  Bacterial resistance: Ampicillin, 100 μg/mL
  Growth temperature: 37°C
  Growth strain: DH5alpha
  Copy number: High Copy
Gene/Insert
  Gene/Insert name: CANX (alt name: calnexin)
  Species: H. sapiens (human)
  Insert size (bp): 333
  Mutation: Only express calnexin (482-end) and add ER signal peptide from calreticulin at N terminus
  Entrez Gene: CANX (a.k.a. CNX, IP90, P90)
  Promoter: CMV Promoter
  Tag / fusion protein: mEmerald (C terminal on insert)
  Cloning method: Gibson Cloning
  Sequencing primers: 5′ cgcaaatgggcggtaggcgtg; 3′ tagaaggcacagtcgagg
Resource information
  A portion of this plasmid was derived from a plasmid made by: Plasmid #54021 from Addgene
Terms and licenses: Academic/Nonprofit Terms; Industry Terms: Not Available to Industry
How to cite: canxTM-mEmerald (cytosolic) was a gift from Ke Xu (Addgene plasmid # 186962 ; http://n2t.net/addgene:186962 ; RRID:Addgene_186962)
