[The description below was written by a language model from this plasmid's Addgene catalogue record and pLannotate feature annotations shown in this document.]
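Description:
canxTM-mEmerald (cytosolic) is a mammalian expression plasmid built on the pcDNA3.1 backbone. It is maintained in E. coli as a high-copy plasmid through a ColE1/pUC-type origin and selected with ampicillin via the β-lactamase gene. An SV40 early promoter drives a neomycin phosphotransferase cassette ending in an SV40 poly(A) signal, which allows G418 selection of transfected mammalian cells. An f1 origin and a T7 promoter upstream of the insert are carried over from the backbone. The catalogue lists a total size of 6521 bp, while the sequenced record is 6574 nt, a small discrepancy that the record does not explain.

The payload is a truncated human calnexin (CANX) fused to a fluorescent protein, expressed from the CMV immediate early enhancer/promoter and terminated by the bovine growth hormone poly(A) signal. Only calnexin residues 482 to the end are retained (a 333 bp insert, matching the larger annotated CANX fragment), comprising the transmembrane domain and what follows it. According to the catalogue, an ER signal peptide from calreticulin was added at the N terminus. The feature table instead labels the short segment immediately upstream as a second CANX fragment, so the automated annotation and the depositor's description differ on this point. mEmerald, a bright monomeric GFP variant, is fused to the C terminus of the calnexin fragment; as the construct name indicates, this places the fluorophore on the cytosolic face of the ER membrane. Part of the plasmid was derived from another deposited plasmid. The construct serves as a fluorescent ER membrane marker and was deposited with a study of ER tubule morphology.
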