Features (pLannotate 1.2.2; 22 found; start..end, strand, type, name):
     28..80      -  misc_feature   bom (fragment): basis of mobility region from pBR322
    235..614     +  enhancer       CMV enhancer: human cytomegalovirus immediate early enhancer
    615..818     +  promoter       CMV promoter: human cytomegalovirus (CMV) immediate early promoter
    814..847     +  LTR            5' LTR (truncated) (fragment): truncated 5' long terminal repeat (LTR) from HIV-1
    863..881     +  promoter       T7 promoter: promoter for bacteriophage T7 RNA polymerase
    958..1038    +  CDS            CANX (fragment): CALX_HUMAN - Experimental evidence at protein level: Swiss-Prot protein existence level 1. Calcium-binding protein that interacts with newly synthesized glycoproteins in the endoplasmic reticulum. It may act in assisting protein assembly and/or in the retention within the ER of unassembled protein subunits. It seems to play a major role in the quality control apparatus of the ER by the retention of incorrectly folded proteins. Associated with partial T-cell antigen receptor complexes that escape the ER of immature thymocytes, it may function as a signaling complex regulating thymocyte maturati
   1039..1371    +  CDS            CANX (fragment): CALX_HUMAN - Experimental evidence at protein level: Swiss-Prot protein existence level 1. Calcium-binding protein that interacts with newly synthesized glycoproteins in the endoplasmic reticulum. It may act in assisting protein assembly and/or in the retention within the ER of unassembled protein subunits. It seems to play a major role in the quality control apparatus of the ER by the retention of incorrectly folded proteins. Associated with partial T-cell antigen receptor complexes that escape the ER of immature thymocytes, it may function as a signaling complex regulating thymocyte maturati
   1414..2133    +  CDS            mEmerald: brightly fluorescent monomeric variant of GFP mammalian codon-optimized
   2171..2395    +  polyA_signal   bGH poly(A) signal: bovine growth hormone polyadenylation signal
   2399..2420    +  promoter       SV40 promoter (fragment): SV40 enhancer and early promoter
   2441..2869    +  rep_origin     f1 ori (sequence partly withheld): f1 bacteriophage origin of replication; arrow indicates direction of (+) strand synthesis
   2883..3212    +  promoter       SV40 promoter: SV40 enhancer and early promoter
   3279..4070    +  CDS            neo: KKA2_KLEPN - Also known as kan, nptII. Experimental evidence at protein level: Swiss-Prot protein existence level 1. Resistance to kanamycin, neomycin, paromomycin, ribostamycin, butirosin and gentamicin B. From Klebsiella pneumoniae.
   4094..4252    +  CDS            ble (fragment): BLE_KLEPN - Experimental evidence at protein level: Swiss-Prot protein existence level 1. Binding protein with a strong affinity to the bleomycin family of antibiotics. Binds to CL990; an antimitotic-antibiotic compound. From Klebsiella pneumoniae.
   4247..4368    +  polyA_signal   SV40 poly(A) signal: SV40 polyadenylation signal
   4441..4457    -  protein_bind   lac operator: The lac repressor binds to the lac operator to inhibit transcription in E. coli. This inhibition can be relieved by adding lactose or isopropyl-β-D-thiogalactopyranoside (IPTG). lac repressor encoded by lacI
   4465..4495    -  promoter       lac promoter: promoter for the E. coli lac operon
   4510..4531    -  protein_bind   CAP binding site: CAP binding activates transcription in the presence of cAMP. E. coli catabolite activator protein
   4544..4636    -  CDS            lacI (fragment): lac repressor; lacI; The lac repressor binds to the lac operator to inhibit transcription in E. coli. This inhibition can be relieved by adding lactose or isopropyl-β-D-thiogalactopyranoside (IPTG).
   4819..5407    -  rep_origin     ori: high-copy-number ColE1/pMB1/pBR322/pUC origin of replication
   5578..6438    -  CDS            AmpR: β-lactamase; bla; confers resistance to ampicillin, carbenicillin, and related antibiotics
   6439..6543    -  promoter       AmpR promoter: bla
>Addgene plasmid #186962 | canxTM-mEmerald (cytosolic) | addgene full sequence | sequence record 372919 | Addgene NGS Result
GACGGATCGGGAGATCTCCCGATCCCCTATGGTGCACTCTCAGTACAATCTGCTCTGATGCCGCATAGTT
AAGCCAGTATCTGCTCCCTGCTTGTGTGTTGGAGGTCGCTGAGTAGTGCGCGAGCAAAATTTAAGCTACA
ACAAGGCAAGGCTTGACCGACAATTGCATGAAGAATCTGCTTAGGGTTAGGCGTTTTGCGCTGCTTCGCG
ATGTACGGGCCAGATATACGCGTTGACATTGATTATTGACTAGTTATTAATAGTAATCAATTACGGGGTC
ATTAGTTCATAGCCCATATATGGAGTTCCGCGTTACATAACTTACGGTAAATGGCCCGCCTGGCTGACCG
CCCAACGACCCCCGCCCATTGACGTCAATAATGACGTATGTTCCCATAGTAACGCCAATAGGGACTTTCC
ATTGACGTCAATGGGTGGAGTATTTACGGTAAACTGCCCACTTGGCAGTACATCAAGTGTATCATATGCC
AAGTACGCCCCCTATTGACGTCAATGACGGTAAATGGCCCGCCTGGCATTATGCCCAGTACATGACCTTA
TGGGACTTTCCTACTTGGCAGTACATCTACGTATTAGTCATCGCTATTACCATGGTGATGCGGTTTTGGC
AGTACATCAATGGGCGTGGATAGCGGTTTGACTCACGGGGATTTCCAAGTCTCCACCCCATTGACGTCAA
TGGGAGTTTGTTTTGGCACCAAAATCAACGGGACTTTCCAAAATGTCGTAACAACTCCGCCCCATTGACG
CAAATGGGCGGTAGGCGTGTACGGTGGGAGGTCTATATAAGCAGAGCTCTCTGGCTAACTAGAGAACCCA
CTGCTTACTGGCTTATCGAAATTAATACGACTCACTATAGGGAGACCCAAGCTGGCTAGCGTTTAAACTT
AAGCTTGGTACCGAGCTCGGATCCACTAGTCCAGTGTGGTGGAATTCATGGAAGGGAAGTGGTTGCTGTG
TATGTTACTGGTGCTTGGAACTGCTATTGTTGAGGCTCATGATGGACATGATGATGATTGGCTGTGGGTA
GTCTATATTCTAACTGTAGCCCTTCCTGTGTTCCTGGTTATCCTCTTCTGCTGTTCTGGAAAGAAACAGA
CCAGTGGTATGGAGTATAAGAAAACTGATGCACCTCAACCGGATGTGAAGGAAGAGGAAGAAGAGAAGGA
AGAGGAAAAGGACAAGGGAGATGAGGAGGAGGAAGGAGAAGAGAAACTTGAAGAGAAACAGAAAAGTGAT
GCTGAAGAAGATGGTGGCACTGTCAGTCAAGAGGAGGAAGACAGAAAACCTAAAGCAGAGGAGGATGAAA
TTTTGAACAGATCACCAAGAAACAGAAAGCCACGAAGAGAGGGGGGTGCGTCAGGCGGCAGCGGATCTGG
ACCGGTCGCCACCATGGTGAGCAAGGGCGAGGAGCTGTTCACCGGGGTGGTGCCCATCCTGGTCGAGCTG
GACGGCGACGTAAACGGCCACAAGTTCAGCGTGTCCGGCGAGGGCGAGGGCGATGCCACCTACGGCAAGC
TGACCCTGAAGTTCATCTGCACCACCGGCAAGCTGCCCGTGCCCTGGCCCACCCTCGTGACCACCTTGAC
CTACGGCGTGCAGTGCTTCGCCCGCTACCCCGACCACATGAAGCAGCACGACTTCTTCAAGTCCGCCATG
CCCGAAGGCTACGTCCAGGAGCGCACCATCTTCTTCAAGGACGACGGCAACTACAAGACCCGCGCCGAGG
TGAAGTTCGAGGGCGACACCCTGGTGAACCGCATCGAGCTGAAGGGCATCGACTTCAAGGAGGACGGCAA
CATCCTGGGGCACAAGCTGGAGTACAACTACAACAGCCACAAGGTCTATATCACCGCCGACAAGCAGAAG
AACGGCATCAAGGTGAACTTCAAGACCCGCCACAACATCGAGGACGGCAGCGTGCAGCTCGCCGACCACT
ACCAGCAGAACACCCCCATCGGCGACGGCCCCGTGCTGCTGCCCGACAACCACTACCTGAGCACCCAGTC
CAAGCTGAGCAAAGACCCCAACGAGAAGCGCGATCACATGGTCCTGCTGGAGTTCGTGACCGCCGCCGGG
ATCACTCTCGGCATGGACGAGCTGTACAAGTAATCTAGAGGGCCCGTTTAAACCCGCTGATCAGCCTCGA
CTGTGCCTTCTAGTTGCCAGCCATCTGTTGTTTGCCCCTCCCCCGTGCCTTCCTTGACCCTGGAAGGTGC
CACTCCCACTGTCCTTTCCTAATAAAATGAGGAAATTGCATCGCATTGTCTGAGTAGGTGTCATTCTATT
CTGGGGGGTGGGGTGGGGCAGGACAGCAAGGGGGAGGATTGGGAAGACAATAGCAGGCATGCTGGGGATG
CGGTGGGCTCTATGGCTTCTGAGGCGGAAAGAACCAGCTGGGGCTCTAGGGGGTATCCCC
[124 nt withheld, positions 2441-2564]
C
[91 nt withheld, positions 2566-2656]
A
[49 nt withheld, positions 2658-2706]
CCTTTGACGTTGGAGTCCACGTTCTTT
[37 nt withheld, positions 2734-2770]
ACCCTATCTCGGTCTATTCTTTTGATTTATAAGGGATTTTGCCGATTTCGGCCTATTGGTTAAAAAATGA
GCTGATTTAACAAAAATTTAACGCGAATTAATTCTGTGGAATGTGTGTCAGTTAGGGTGTGGAAAGTCCC
CAGGCTCCCCAGCAGGCAGAAGTATGCAAAGCATGCATCTCAATTAGTCAGCAACCAGGTGTGGAAAGTC
CCCAGGCTCCCCAGCAGGCAGAAGTATGCAAAGCATGCATCTCAATTAGTCAGCAACCATAGTCCCGCCC
CTAACTCCGCCCATCCCGCCCCTAACTCCGCCCAGTTCCGCCCATTCTCCGCCCCATGGCTGACTAATTT
TTTTTATTTATGCAGAGGCCGAGGCCGCCTCTGCCTCTGAGCTATTCCAGAAGTAGTGAGGAGGCTTTTT
TGGAGGCCTAGGCTTTTGCAAAAAGCTCCCGGGAGCTTGTATATCCATTTTCGGATCTGATCAAGAGACA
GGATGAGGATCGTTTCGCATGATTGAACAAGATGGATTGCACGCAGGTTCTCCGGCCGCTTGGGTGGAGA
GGCTATTCGGCTATGACTGGGCACAACAGACAATCGGCTGCTCTGATGCCGCCGTGTTCCGGCTGTCAGC
GCAGGGGCGCCCGGTTCTTTTTGTCAAGACCGACCTGTCCGGTGCCCTGAATGAACTGCAGGACGAGGCA
GCGCGGCTATCGTGGCTGGCCACGACGGGCGTTCCTTGCGCAGCTGTGCTCGACGTTGTCACTGAAGCGG
GAAGGGACTGGCTGCTATTGGGCGAAGTGCCGGGGCAGGATCTCCTGTCATCTCACCTTGCTCCTGCCGA
GAAAGTATCCATCATGGCTGATGCAATGCGGCGGCTGCATACGCTTGATCCGGCTACCTGCCCATTCGAC
CACCAAGCGAAACATCGCATCGAGCGAGCACGTACTCGGATGGAAGCCGGTCTTGTCGATCAGGATGATC
TGGACGAAGAGCATCAGGGGCTCGCGCCAGCCGAACTGTTCGCCAGGCTCAAGGCGCGCATGCCCGACGG
CGAGGATCTCGTCGTGACCCATGGCGATGCCTGCTTGCCGAATATCATGGTGGAAAATGGCCGCTTTTCT
GGATTCATCGACTGTGGCCGGCTGGGTGTGGCGGACCGCTATCAGGACATAGCGTTGGCTACCCGTGATA
TTGCTGAAGAGCTTGGCGGCGAATGGGCTGACCGCTTCCTCGTGCTTTACGGTATCGCCGCTCCCGATTC
GCAGCGCATCGCCTTCTATCGCCTTCTTGACGAGTTCTTCTGAGCGGGACTCTGGGGTTCGAAATGACCG
ACCAAGCGACGCCCAACCTGCCATCACGAGATTTCGATTCCACCGCCGCCTTCTATGAAAGGTTGGGCTT
CGGAATCGTTTTCCGGGACGCCGGCTGGATGATCCTCCAGCGCGGGGATCTCATGCTGGAGTTCTTCGCC
CACCCCAACTTGTTTATTGCAGCTTATAATGGTTACAAATAAAGCAATAGCATCACAAATTTCACAAATA
AAGCATTTTTTTCACTGCATTCTAGTTGTGGTTTGTCCAAACTCATCAATGTATCTTATCATGTCTGTAT
ACCGTCGACCTCTAGCTAGAGCTTGGCGTAATCATGGTCATAGCTGTTTCCTGTGTGAAATTGTTATCCG
CTCACAATTCCACACAACATACGAGCCGGAAGCATAAAGTGTAAAGCCTGGGGTGCCTAATGAGTGAGCT
AACTCACATTAATTGCGTTGCGCTCACTGCCCGCTTTCCAGTCGGGAAACCTGTCGTGCCAGCTGCATTA
ATGAATCGGCCAACGCGCGGGGAGAGGCGGTTTGCGTATTGGGCGCTCTTCCGCTTCCTCGCTCACTGAC
TCGCTGCGCTCGGTCGTTCGGCTGCGGCGAGCGGTATCAGCTCACTCAAAGGCGGTAATACGGTTATCCA
CAGAATCAGGGGATAACGCAGGAAAGAACATGTGAGCAAAAGGCCAGCAAAAGGCCAGGAACCGTAAAAA
GGCCGCGTTGCTGGCGTTTTTCCATAGGCTCCGCCCCCCTGACGAGCATCACAAAAATCGACGCTCAAGT
CAGAGGTGGCGAAACCCGACAGGACTATAAAGATACCAGGCGTTTCCCCCTGGAAGCTCCCTCGTGCGCT
CTCCTGTTCCGACCCTGCCGCTTACCGGATACCTGTCCGCCTTTCTCCCTTCGGGAAGCGTGGCGCTTTC
TCATAGCTCACGCTGTAGGTATCTCAGTTCGGTGTAGGTCGTTCGCTCCAAGCTGGGCTGTGTGCACGAA
CCCCCCGTTCAGCCCGACCGCTGCGCCTTATCCGGTAACTATCGTCTTGAGTCCAACCCGGTAAGACACG
ACTTATCGCCACTGGCAGCAGCCACTGGTAACAGGATTAGCAGAGCGAGGTATGTAGGCGGTGCTACAGA
GTTCTTGAAGTGGTGGCCTAACTACGGCTACACTAGAAGAACAGTATTTGGTATCTGCGCTCTGCTGAAG
CCAGTTACCTTCGGAAAAAGAGTTGGTAGCTCTTGATCCGGCAAACAAACCACCGCTGGTAGCGGTGGTT
TTTTTGTTTGCAAGCAGCAGATTACGCGCAGAAAAAAAGGATCTCAAGAAGATCCTTTGATCTTTTCTAC
GGGGTCTGACGCTCAGTGGAACGAAAACTCACGTTAAGGGATTTTGGTCATGAGATTATCAAAAAGGATC
TTCACCTAGATCCTTTTAAATTAAAAATGAAGTTTTAAATCAATCTAAAGTATATATGAGTAAACTTGGT
CTGACAGTTACCAATGCTTAATCAGTGAGGCACCTATCTCAGCGATCTGTCTATTTCGTTCATCCATAGT
TGCCTGACTCCCCGTCGTGTAGATAACTACGATACGGGAGGGCTTACCATCTGGCCCCAGTGCTGCAATG
ATACCGCGAGACCCACGCTCACCGGCTCCAGATTTATCAGCAATAAACCAGCCAGCCGGAAGGGCCGAGC
GCAGAAGTGGTCCTGCAACTTTATCCGCCTCCATCCAGTCTATTAATTGTTGCCGGGAAGCTAGAGTAAG
TAGTTCGCCAGTTAATAGTTTGCGCAACGTTGTTGCCATTGCTACAGGCATCGTGGTGTCACGCTCGTCG
TTTGGTATGGCTTCATTCAGCTCCGGTTCCCAACGATCAAGGCGAGTTACATGATCCCCCATGTTGTGCA
AAAAAGCGGTTAGCTCCTTCGGTCCTCCGATCGTTGTCAGAAGTAAGTTGGCCGCAGTGTTATCACTCAT
GGTTATGGCAGCACTGCATAATTCTCTTACTGTCATGCCATCCGTAAGATGCTTTTCTGTGACTGGTGAG
TACTCAACCAAGTCATTCTGAGAATAGTGTATGCGGCGACCGAGTTGCTCTTGCCCGGCGTCAATACGGG
ATAATACCGCGCCACATAGCAGAACTTTAAAAGTGCTCATCATTGGAAAACGTTCTTCGGGGCGAAAACT
CTCAAGGATCTTACCGCTGTTGAGATCCAGTTCGATGTAACCCACTCGTGCACCCAACTGATCTTCAGCA
TCTTTTACTTTCACCAGCGTTTCTGGGTGAGCAAAAACAGGAAGGCAAAATGCCGCAAAAAAGGGAATAA
GGGCGACACGGAAATGTTGAATACTCATACTCTTCCTTTTTCAATATTATTGAAGCATTTATCAGGGTTA
TTGTCTCATGAGCGGATACATATTTGAATGTATTTAGAAAAATAAACAAATAGGGGTTCCGCGCACATTT
CCCCGAAAAGTGCCACCTGACGTC
